>Addgene plasmid #121247 | pUC57-Kan_BR32_00101991 | depositor full sequence | sequence record 231268 | pUC57-Kan_BR32_00101991 sequence 2785 bps
TCGCGCGTTTCGGTGATGACGGTGAAAACCTCTGACACATGCAGCTCCCGGAGACGGTCACAGCTTGTCT
GTAAGCGGATGCCGGGAGCAGACAAGCCCGTCAGGGCGCGTCAGCGGGTGTTGGCGGGTGTCGGGGCTGG
CTTAACTATGCGGCATCAGAGCAGATTGTACTGAGAGTGCACCATATGCGGTGTGAAATACCGCACAGAT
GCGTAAGGAGAAAATACCGCATCAGGCGCCATTCGCCATTCAGGCTGCGCAACTGTTGGGAAGGGCGATC
GGTGCGGGCCTCTTCGCTATTACGCCAGCTGGCGAAAGGGGGATGTGCTGCAAGGCGATTAAGTTGGGTA
ACGCCAGGGTTTTCCCAGTCACGACGTTGTAAAACGACGGCCAGTGAATTGACGCGTATTGGGATGGAAC
TTGGTCTCTAAGCTCAAACACAACCTTTCAATTCATGATGATCTTGAACACCTGGTTGATCATGCAAAGC
TCTAGTAGACAACAATCTAGCAACATGTGGACAAGTTTCTTTAGAATTTCTATGTTGAGCATTATCCATT
AGAGACCAAGTTCCATCCCAATGGCGCGCCGAGCTTGGCTCGAGCATGGTCATAGCTGTTTCCTGTGTGA
AATTGTTATCCGCTCACAATTCCACACAACATACGAGCCGGAAGCATAAAGTGTAAAGCCTGGGGTGCCT
AATGAGTGAGCTAACTCACATTAATTGCGTTGCGCTCACTGCCCGCTTTCCAGTCGGGAAACCTGTCGTG
CCAGCTGCATTAATGAATCGGCCAACGCGCGGGGAGAGGCGGTTTGCGTATTGGGCGCTCTTCCGCTTCC
TCGCTCACTGACTCGCTGCGCTCGGTCGTTCGGCTGCGGCGAGCGGTATCAGCTCACTCAAAGGCGGTAA
TACGGTTATCCACAGAATCAGGGGATAACGCAGGAAAGAACATGTGAGCAAAAGGCCAGCAAAAGGCCAG
GAACCGTAAAAAGGCCGCGTTGCTGGCGTTTTTCCATAGGCTCCGCCCCCCTGACGAGCATCACAAAAAT
CGACGCTCAAGTCAGAGGTGGCGAAACCCGACAGGACTATAAAGATACCAGGCGTTTCCCCCTGGAAGCT
CCCTCGTGCGCTCTCCTGTTCCGACCCTGCCGCTTACCGGATACCTGTCCGCCTTTCTCCCTTCGGGAAG
CGTGGCGCTTTCTCATAGCTCACGCTGTAGGTATCTCAGTTCGGTGTAGGTCGTTCGCTCCAAGCTGGGC
TGTGTGCACGAACCCCCCGTTCAGCCCGACCGCTGCGCCTTATCCGGTAACTATCGTCTTGAGTCCAACC
CGGTAAGACACGACTTATCGCCACTGGCAGCAGCCACTGGTAACAGGATTAGCAGAGCGAGGTATGTAGG
CGGTGCTACAGAGTTCTTGAAGTGGTGGCCTAACTACGGCTACACTAGAAGAACAGTATTTGGTATCTGC
GCTCTGCTGAAGCCAGTTACCTTCGGAAAAAGAGTTGGTAGCTCTTGATCCGGCAAACAAACCACCGCTG
GTAGCGGTGGTTTTTTTGTTTGCAAGCAGCAGATTACGCGCAGAAAAAAAGGATCTCAAGAAGATCCTTT
GATCTTTTCTACGGGGTCTGACGCTCAGTGGAACGAAAACTCACGTTAAGGGATTTTGGTCATGAGATTA
TCAAAAAGGATCTTCACCTAGATCCTTTTAAATTAAAAATGAAGTTTTAAATCAATCTAAAGTATATATG
AGTAAACTTGGTCTGACAGTTAGAAAAACTCATCGAGCATCAAATGAAACTGCAATTTATTCATATCAGG
ATTATCAATACCATATTTTTGAAAAAGCCGTTTCTGTAATGAAGGAGAAAACTCACCGAGGCAGTTCCAT
AGGATGGCAAGATCCTGGTATCGGTCTGCGATTCCGACTCGTCCAACATCAATACAACCTATTAATTTCC
CCTCGTCAAAAATAAGGTTATCAAGTGAGAAATCACCATGAGTGACGACTGAATCCGGTGAGAATGGCAA
AAGTTTATGCATTTCTTTCCAGACTTGTTCAACAGGCCAGCCATTACGCTCGTCATCAAAATCACTCGCA
TCAACCAAACCGTTATTCATTCGTGATTGCGCCTGAGCGAGACGAAATACGCGATCGCTGTTAAAAGGAC
AATTACAAACAGGAATCGAATGCAACCGGCGCAGGAACACTGCCAGCGCATCAACAATATTTTCACCTGA
ATCAGGATATTCTTCTAATACCTGGAATGCTGTTTTCCCAGGGATCGCAGTGGTGAGTAACCATGCATCA
TCAGGAGTACGGATAAAATGCTTGATGGTCGGAAGAGGCATAAATTCCGTCAGCCAGTTTAGTCTGACCA
TCTCATCTGTAACATCATTGGCAACGCTACCTTTGCCATGTTTCAGAAACAACTCTGGCGCATCGGGCTT
CCCATACAATCGATAGATTGTCGCACCTGATTGCCCGACATTATCGCGAGCCCATTTATACCCATATAAA
TCAGCATCCATGTTGGAATTTAATCGCGGCCTAGAGCAAGACGTTTCCCGTTGAATATGGCTCATACTCT
TCCTTTTTCAATATTATTGAAGCATTTATCAGGGTTATTGTCTCATGAGCGGATACATATTTGAATGTAT
TTAGAAAAATAAACAAATAGGGGTTCCGCGCACATTTCCCCGAAAAGTGCCACCTGACGTCTAAGAAACC
ATTATTATCATGACATTAACCTATAAAAATAGGCGTATCACGAGGCCCTTTCGTC
Features (pLannotate 1.2.2; 10 found; start..end, strand, type, name):
    137..236     +  misc_feature   bom (fragment): basis of mobility region from pBR322
    242..399     -  CDS            lacZα (fragment): LacZα fragment of β-galactosidase; lacZ fragment
    633..649     -  protein_bind   lac operator: The lac repressor binds to the lac operator to inhibit transcription in E. coli. This inhibition can be relieved by adding lactose or isopropyl-β-D-thiogalactopyranoside (IPTG). lac repressor encoded by lacI
    657..687     -  promoter       lac promoter: promoter for the E. coli lac operon
    702..723     -  protein_bind   CAP binding site: CAP binding activates transcription in the presence of cAMP. E. coli catabolite activator protein
    736..828     -  CDS            lacI (fragment): lac repressor; lacI; The lac repressor binds to the lac operator to inhibit transcription in E. coli. This inhibition can be relieved by adding lactose or isopropyl-β-D-thiogalactopyranoside (IPTG).
   1011..1599    -  rep_origin     ori: high-copy-number ColE1/pMB1/pBR322/pUC origin of replication
   1770..2585    -  CDS            KanR: aminoglycoside phosphotransferase; aph(3')-Ia; confers resistance to kanamycin in bacteria or G418 (Geneticin®) in eukaryotes
   2586..2690    -  promoter       AmpR promoter: bla
   2785..35      +  CDS            rop (fragment) (across the origin): Rop protein, which maintains plasmids at low copy number; rop
