[The description below was written by a language model from this plasmid's Addgene catalogue record and pLannotate feature annotations shown in this document.]
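Description:
pUC57-Kan_BR32_00101991 is a small, high-copy bacterial cloning plasmid that serves as a Level 0 (basic part) module for Golden Gate assembly. It is built on the pUC57-Kan backbone and replicates in E. coli from a ColE1/pUC-type origin. Selection is with kanamycin, through an aminoglycoside phosphotransferase gene (aph(3')-Ia) that the annotation places downstream of the bla (AmpR) promoter. Short remnants of bom, rop and lacI also appear in the feature table. These are backbone leftovers, not functional elements.

The insert, BR32_00101991, is a sequence from the fungus Magnaporthe oryzae. The organism is entered in the record's mutation field, and the associated publication describes a clone resource of M. oryzae effectors with sequence and structural similarity across host-specific lineages. The fragment was placed at the EcoRV site within the lacZα region. In the annotation, the lac promoter, operator and CAP binding site are separated from a partial lacZα fragment by an unannotated gap, which is consistent with the insert interrupting the blue/white screening cassette. The insert itself is not annotated, but comparing the full sequence (2,785 nt) with the stated backbone size implies it is only about 160 bp. M13 forward and reverse primer sites flank the insert for sequence verification.

The plasmid carries no promoter for fungal, plant or other eukaryotic expression, so it acts as a storage and donor vector. As a Level 0 part, the effector sequence is meant to be released by type IIS restriction digestion and combined with promoters, tags and terminators in higher-level Golden Gate constructs. The record does not state which type IIS enzyme or overhangs are used, nor whether the cloned sequence includes the signal peptide.
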