Addgene plasmid #121247: pUC57-Kan_BR32_00101991
Purpose: Level 0 Golden-Gate compatible vector
Depositing lab: Sophien Kamoun. Depositing organization: Sainsbury Laboratory, Norwich. Publication: A Clone Resource of Magnaporthe oryzae Effectors That Share Sequence and Structural Similarities Across Host-Specific Lineages. Petit-Houdenot Y, Langner T, Harant A, Win J, Kamoun S. Mol Plant Microbe Interact. 2020 Aug;33(8):1032-1035. doi: 10.1094/MPMI-03-20-0052-A. Epub 2020 Jun 22. PubMed 32460610.
Backbone
  Vector backbone: pUC57-Kan
  Backbone size w/o insert (bp): 2626
  Vector type: Golden Gate
  Selectable markers: lacZ
Growth in bacteria
  Bacterial resistance: Kanamycin, 50 μg/mL
  Growth temperature: 37°C
  Growth strain: DH5alpha
  Copy number: High Copy
Gene/Insert
  Gene/Insert name: BR32_00101991
  Mutation: Magnaporthe oryzae
  Cloning method: Restriction Enzyme; 5′ cloning site EcoRV (unknown if destroyed); 3′ cloning site EcoRV (unknown if destroyed)
  Sequencing primers: 5′ M13Fw; 3′ M13Rv
Terms and licenses: Academic/Nonprofit Terms; Industry Terms: Not Available to Industry
How to cite: pUC57-Kan_BR32_00101991 was a gift from Sophien Kamoun (Addgene plasmid # 121247 ; http://n2t.net/addgene:121247 ; RRID:Addgene_121247)
