>Addgene plasmid #121247 | pUC57-Kan_BR32_00101991 | depositor partial sequence | sequence record 230746 | BR32_00101991
TTGGTCTCTAATGGATAATGCTCAACATAGAAATTCTAAAGAAACTTGTCCACATGTTGCTAGATTGTTG
TCTACTAGAGCTTTGCATGATCAACCAGGTGTTCAAGATCATCATGAATTGAAAGGTTGTGTTTGAGCTT
AGAGACCAA
