>Addgene plasmid #121247 | pUC57-Kan_BR32_00101991 | depositor partial sequence | sequence record 230747 | empty_vector
TCGCGCGTTTCGGTGATGACGGTGAAAACCTCTGACACATGCAGCTCCCGGAGACGGTCACAGCTTGTCT
GTAAGCGGATGCCGGGAGCAGACAAGCCCGTCAGGGCGCGTCAGCGGGTGTTGGCGGGTGTCGGGGCTGG
CTTAACTATGCGGCATCAGAGCAGATTGTACTGAGAGTGCACCATATGCGGTGTGAAATACCGCACAGAT
GCGTAAGGAGAAAATACCGCATCAGGCGCCATTCGCCATTCAGGCTGCGCAACTGTTGGGAAGGGCGATC
GGTGCGGGCCTCTTCGCTATTACGCCAGCTGGCGAAAGGGGGATGTGCTGCAAGGCGATTAAGTTGGGTA
ACGCCAGGGTTTTCCCAGTCACGACGTTGTAAAACGACGGCCAGTGAATTGACGCGTATTGGGATATCCC
AATGGCGCGCCGAGCTTGGCTCGAGCATGGTCATAGCTGTTTCCTGTGTGAAATTGTTATCCGCTCACAA
TTCCACACAACATACGAGCCGGAAGCATAAAGTGTAAAGCCTGGGGTGCCTAATGAGTGAGCTAACTCAC
ATTAATTGCGTTGCGCTCACTGCCCGCTTTCCAGTCGGGAAACCTGTCGTGCCAGCTGCATTAATGAATC
GGCCAACGCGCGGGGAGAGGCGGTTTGCGTATTGGGCGCTCTTCCGCTTCCTCGCTCACTGACTCGCTGC
GCTCGGTCGTTCGGCTGCGGCGAGCGGTATCAGCTCACTCAAAGGCGGTAATACGGTTATCCACAGAATC
AGGGGATAACGCAGGAAAGAACATGTGAGCAAAAGGCCAGCAAAAGGCCAGGAACCGTAAAAAGGCCGCG
TTGCTGGCGTTTTTCCATAGGCTCCGCCCCCCTGACGAGCATCACAAAAATCGACGCTCAAGTCAGAGGT
GGCGAAACCCGACAGGACTATAAAGATACCAGGCGTTTCCCCCTGGAAGCTCCCTCGTGCGCTCTCCTGT
TCCGACCCTGCCGCTTACCGGATACCTGTCCGCCTTTCTCCCTTCGGGAAGCGTGGCGCTTTCTCATAGC
TCACGCTGTAGGTATCTCAGTTCGGTGTAGGTCGTTCGCTCCAAGCTGGGCTGTGTGCACGAACCCCCCG
TTCAGCCCGACCGCTGCGCCTTATCCGGTAACTATCGTCTTGAGTCCAACCCGGTAAGACACGACTTATC
GCCACTGGCAGCAGCCACTGGTAACAGGATTAGCAGAGCGAGGTATGTAGGCGGTGCTACAGAGTTCTTG
AAGTGGTGGCCTAACTACGGCTACACTAGAAGAACAGTATTTGGTATCTGCGCTCTGCTGAAGCCAGTTA
CCTTCGGAAAAAGAGTTGGTAGCTCTTGATCCGGCAAACAAACCACCGCTGGTAGCGGTGGTTTTTTTGT
TTGCAAGCAGCAGATTACGCGCAGAAAAAAAGGATCTCAAGAAGATCCTTTGATCTTTTCTACGGGGTCT
GACGCTCAGTGGAACGAAAACTCACGTTAAGGGATTTTGGTCATGAGATTATCAAAAAGGATCTTCACCT
AGATCCTTTTAAATTAAAAATGAAGTTTTAAATCAATCTAAAGTATATATGAGTAAACTTGGTCTGACAG
TTAGAAAAACTCATCGAGCATCAAATGAAACTGCAATTTATTCATATCAGGATTATCAATACCATATTTT
TGAAAAAGCCGTTTCTGTAATGAAGGAGAAAACTCACCGAGGCAGTTCCATAGGATGGCAAGATCCTGGT
ATCGGTCTGCGATTCCGACTCGTCCAACATCAATACAACCTATTAATTTCCCCTCGTCAAAAATAAGGTT
ATCAAGTGAGAAATCACCATGAGTGACGACTGAATCCGGTGAGAATGGCAAAAGTTTATGCATTTCTTTC
CAGACTTGTTCAACAGGCCAGCCATTACGCTCGTCATCAAAATCACTCGCATCAACCAAACCGTTATTCA
TTCGTGATTGCGCCTGAGCGAGACGAAATACGCGATCGCTGTTAAAAGGACAATTACAAACAGGAATCGA
ATGCAACCGGCGCAGGAACACTGCCAGCGCATCAACAATATTTTCACCTGAATCAGGATATTCTTCTAAT
ACCTGGAATGCTGTTTTCCCAGGGATCGCAGTGGTGAGTAACCATGCATCATCAGGAGTACGGATAAAAT
GCTTGATGGTCGGAAGAGGCATAAATTCCGTCAGCCAGTTTAGTCTGACCATCTCATCTGTAACATCATT
GGCAACGCTACCTTTGCCATGTTTCAGAAACAACTCTGGCGCATCGGGCTTCCCATACAATCGATAGATT
GTCGCACCTGATTGCCCGACATTATCGCGAGCCCATTTATACCCATATAAATCAGCATCCATGTTGGAAT
TTAATCGCGGCCTAGAGCAAGACGTTTCCCGTTGAATATGGCTCATACTCTTCCTTTTTCAATATTATTG
AAGCATTTATCAGGGTTATTGTCTCATGAGCGGATACATATTTGAATGTATTTAGAAAAATAAACAAATA
GGGGTTCCGCGCACATTTCCCCGAAAAGTGCCACCTGACGTCTAAGAAACCATTATTATCATGACATTAA
CCTATAAAAATAGGCGTATCACGAGGCCCTTTCGTC
