>Addgene plasmid #121247 | pUC57-Kan_BR32_00101991 | addgene partial sequence | sequence record 237877 | M13-F20 5'-TGTAAAACGACGGCCAGT-3'
TTGGTCTCTAAGCTCAACACAACCTTTCAATTCATGATGATCTTGAACACCTGGTTGATCATGCAAAGCT
CTAGTAGACAACAATCTAGCAACATGTGGACAAGTTTCTTTAGAATTTCTATGTTGAGCATTATCCATTA
GAGACCAAGTTCCATCCCAATGGCGCGCCGAGCTTGGCTCGAGCATGGTCATAGCTGTTTCCTGTGTGAA
ATTGTTATCCGCTCACAATTCCACACAACATACGAGCCGGAAGCATAAAGTGTAAAGCCTGGGGTGCCTA
ATGAGTGAGCTAACTCACATTAATTGCGTTGCGCTCACTGCCCGCTTTCCAGTCGGGAAACCTGTCGTGC
CAGCTGCATTAATGAATCGGCCAACGCGCGGGGAGAGGCGGTTTGCGTATTGGGCGCTCTTCCGCTTCCT
CGCTCACTGACTCGCTGCGCTCGGTCGTTCGGCTGCGGCGAGCGGTATCAGCTCACTCAAAGGCGGTAAT
ACGGTTATCCACAGAATCAGGGGATAACGCAGGAAAGAACATGTGAGCAAAAGGCCAGCAAAAGGCCAGG
AACCGTAAAAAGGCCGCGTTGCTGGCGTTTTTCCATAGGCTCCGCCCCCCTGACGAGCATCACAAAAATC
GACGCTCAAGTCAGAGGTGGCGAAACCCGACAGGACTATAAAGATACCAGGCGTTTCCCCCTGGAAGCTC
CCTCGTGCGCTCTCCTGTTCCGACCCTGCCGCTTACCGGATACCTGTCCGCCTTTCTCCCTTCGGGAAGC
GTGGCGCTTTCTCATAGCTCACGCTGTAGGTATCTCAGTTCGGTGTA
